>Addgene plasmid #184959 | pSLS.540 | addgene full sequence | sequence record 376675 | Addgene NGS Result
TGGCGAATGGG
[124 nt withheld, positions 12-135]
C
[91 nt withheld, positions 137-227]
A
[49 nt withheld, positions 229-277]
CCTTTGACGTTGGAGTCCACGTTCTTT
[37 nt withheld, positions 305-341]
ACCCTATCTCGGTCTATTCTTTTGATTTATAAGGGATTTTGCCGATTTCGGCCTATTGGTTAAAAAATGA
GCTGATTTAACAAAAATTTAACGCGAATTTTAACAAAATATTAACGCTTACAATTTAGGTGGCACTTTTC
GGGGAAATGTGCGCGGAACCCCTATTTGTTTATTTTTCTAAATACATTCAAATATGTATCCGCTCATGAG
ACAATAACCCTGATAAATGCTTCAATAATATTGAAAAAGGAAGAGTATGAGTATTCAACATTTCCGTGTC
GCCCTTATTCCCTTTTTTGCGGCATTTTGCCTTCCTGTTTTTGCTCACCCAGAAACGCTGGTGAAAGTAA
AAGATGCTGAAGATCAGTTGGGTGCACGAGTGGGTTACATCGAACTGGATCTCAACAGCGGTAAGATCCT
TGAGAGTTTTCGCCCCGAAGAACGTTTTCCAATGATGAGCACTTTTAAAGTTCTGCTATGTGGCGCGGTA
TTATCCCGTATTGACGCCGGGCAAGAGCAACTCGGTCGCCGCATACACTATTCTCAGAATGACTTGGTTG
AGTACTCACCAGTCACAGAAAAGCATCTTACGGATGGCATGACAGTAAGAGAATTATGCAGTGCTGCCAT
AACCATGAGTGATAACACTGCGGCCAACTTACTTCTGACAACGATCGGAGGACCGAAGGAGCTAACCGCT
TTTTTGCACAACATGGGGGATCATGTAACTCGCCTTGATCGTTGGGAACCGGAGCTGAATGAAGCCATAC
CAAACGACGAGCGTGACACCACGATGCCTGCAGCAATGGCAACAACGTTGCGCAAACTATTAACTGGCGA
ACTACTTACTCTAGCTTCCCGGCAACAATTAATAGACTGGATGGAGGCGGATAAAGTTGCAGGACCACTT
CTGCGCTCGGCCCTTCCGGCTGGCTGGTTTATTGCTGATAAATCTGGAGCCGGTGAGCGTGGGTCTCGCG
GTATCATTGCAGCACTGGGGCCAGATGGTAAGCCCTCCCGTATCGTAGTTATCTACACGACGGGGAGTCA
GGCAACTATGGATGAACGAAATAGACAGATCGCTGAGATAGGTGCCTCACTGATTAAGCATTGGTAACTG
TCAGACCAAGTTTACTCATATATACTTTAGATTGATTTAAAACTTCATTTTTAATTTAAAAGGATCTAGG
TGAAGATCCTTTTTGATAATCTCATGACCAAAATCCCTTAACGTGAGTTTTCGTTCCACTGAGCGTCAGA
CCCCGTAGAAAAGATCAAAGGATCTTCTTGAGATCCTTTTTTTCTGCGCGTAATCTGCTGCTTGCAAACA
AAAAAACCACCGCTACCAGCGGTGGTTTGTTTGCCGGATCAAGAGCTACCAACTCTTTTTCCGAAGGTAA
CTGGCTTCAGCAGAGCGCAGATACCAAATACTGTCCTTCTAGTGTAGCCGTAGTTAGGCCACCACTTCAA
GAACTCTGTAGCACCGCCTACATACCTCGCTCTGCTAATCCTGTTACCAGTGGCTGCTGCCAGTGGCGAT
AAGTCGTGTCTTACCGGGTTGGACTCAAGACGATAGTTACCGGATAAGGCGCAGCGGTCGGGCTGAACGG
GGGGTTCGTGCACACAGCCCAGCTTGGAGCGAACGACCTACACCGAACTGAGATACCTACAGCGTGAGCT
ATGAGAAAGCGCCACGCTTCCCGAAGGGAGAAAGGCGGACAGGTATCCGGTAAGCGGCAGGGTCGGAACA
GGAGAGCGCACGAGGGAGCTTCCAGGGGGAAACGCCTGGTATCTTTATAGTCCTGTCGGGTTTCGCCACC
TCTGACTTGAGCGTCGATTTTTGTGATGCTCGTCAGGGGGGCGGAGCCTATGGAAAAACGCCAGCAACGC
GGCCTTTTTACGGTTCCTGGCCTTTTGCTGGCCTTTTGCTCACATGTTCTTTCCTGCGTTATCCCCTGAT
TCTGTGGATAACCGTATTACCGCCTTTGAGTGAGCTGATACCGCTCGCCGCAGCCGAACGACCGAGCGCA
GCGAGTCAGTGAGCGAGGAAGCGGAAGAGCGCCTGATGCGGTATTTTCTCCTTACGCATCTGTGCGGTAT
TTCACACCGCAATGGTGCACTCTCAGTACAATCTGCTCTGATGCCGCATAGTTAAGCCAGTATACACTCC
GCTATCGCTACGTGACTGGGTCATGGCTGCGCCCCGACACCCGCCAACACCCGCTGACGCGCCCTGACGG
GCTTGTCTGCTCCCGGCATCCGCTTACAGACAAGCTGTGACCGTCTCCGGGAGCTGCATGTGTCAGAGGT
TTTCACCGTCATCACCGAAACGCGCGAGGCAGCTGCGGTAAAGCTCATCAGCGTGGTCGTGAAGCGATTC
ACAGATGTCTGCCTGTTCATCCGCGTCCAGCTCGTTGAGTTTCTCCAGAAGCGTTAATGTCTGGCTTCTG
ATAAAGCGGGCCATGTTAAGGGCGGTTTTTTCCTGTTTGGTCACTGATGCCTCCGTGTAAGGGGGATTTC
TGTTCATGGGGGTAATGATACCGATGAAACGAGAGAGGATGCTCACGATACGGGTTACTGATGATGAACA
TGCCCGGTTACTGGAACGTTGTGAGGGTAAACAACTGGCGGTATGGATGCGGCGGGACCAGAGAAAAATC
ACTCAGGGTCAATGCCAGCGCTTCGTTAATACAGATGTAGGTGTTCCACAGGGTAGCCAGCAGCATCCTG
CGATGCAGATCCGGAACATAATGGTGCAGGGCGCTGACTTCCGCGTTTCCAGACTTTACGAAACACGGAA
ACCGAAGACCATTCATGTTGTTGCTCAGGTCGCAGACGTTTTGCAGCAGCAGTCGCTTCACGTTCGCTCG
CGTATCGGTGATTCATTCTGCTAACCAGTAAGGCAACCCCGCCAGCCTAGCCGGGTCCTCAACGACAGGA
GCACGATCATGCGCACCCGTGGGGCCGCCATGCCGGCGATAATGGCCTGCTTCTCGCCGAAACGTTTGGT
GGCGGGACCAGTGACGAAGGCTTGAGCGAGGGCGTGCAAGATTCCGAATACCGCAAGCGACAGGCCGATC
ATCGTCGCGCTCCAGCGAAAGCGGTCCTCGCCGAAAATGACCCAGAGCGCTGCCGGCACCTGTCCTACGA
GTTGCATGATAAAGAAGACAGTCATAAGTGCGGCGACGATAGTCATGCCCCGCGCCCACCGGAAGGAGCT
GACTGGGTTGAAGGCTCTCAAGGGCATCGGTCGAGATCCCGGTGCCTAATGAGTGAGCTAACTTACATTA
ATTGCGTTGCGCTCACTGCCCGCTTTCCAGTCGGGAAACCTGTCGTGCCAGCTGCATTAATGAATCGGCC
AACGCGCGGGGAGAGGCGGTTTGCGTATTGGGCGCCAGGGTGGTTTTTCTTTTCACCAGTGAGACGGGCA
ACAGCTGATTGCCCTTCACCGCCTGGCCCTGAGAGAGTTGCAGCAAGCGGTCCACGCTGGTTTGCCCCAG
CAGGCGAAAATCCTGTTTGATGGTGGTTAACGGCGGGATATAACATGAGCTGTCTTCGGTATCGTCGTAT
CCCACTACCGAGATATCCGCACCAACGCGCAGCCCGGACTCGGTAATGGCGCGCATTGCGCCCAGCGCCA
TCTGATCGTTGGCAACCAGCATCGCAGTGGGAACGATGCCCTCATTCAGCATTTGCATGGTTTGTTGAAA
ACCGGACATGGCACTCCAGTCGCCTTCCCGTTCCGCTATCGGCTGAATTTGATTGCGAGTGAGATATTTA
TGCCAGCCAGCCAGACGCAGACGCGCCGAGACAGAACTTAATGGGCCCGCTAACAGCGCGATTTGCTGGT
GACCCAATGCGACCAGATGCTCCACGCCCAGTCGCGTACCGTCTTCATGGGAGAAAATAATACTGTTGAT
GGGTGTCTGGTCAGAGACATCAAGAAATAACGCCGGAACATTAGTGCAGGCAGCTTCCACAGCAATGGCA
TCCTGGTCATCCAGCGGATAGTTAATGATCAGCCCACTGACGCGTTGCGCGAGAAGATTGTGCACCGCCG
CTTTACAGGCTTCGACGCCGCTTCGTTCTACCATCGACACCACCACGCTGGCACCCAGTTGATCGGCGCG
AGATTTAATCGCCGCGACAATTTGCGACGGCGCGTGCAGGGCCAGACTGGAGGTGGCAACGCCAATCAGC
AACGACTGTTTGCCCGCCAGTTGTTGTGCCACGCGGTTGGGAATGTAATTCAGCTCCGCCATCGCCGCTT
CCACTTTTTCCCGCGTTTTCGCAGAAACGTGGCTGGCCTGGTTCACCACGCGGGAAACGGTCTGATAAGA
GACACCGGCATACTCTGCGACATCGTATAACGTTACTGGTTTCACATTCACCACCCTGAATTGACTCTCT
TCCGGGCGCTATCATGCCATACCGCGAAAGGTTTTGCGCCATTCGATGGTGTCCGGGATCTCGACGCTCT
CCCTTATGCGACTCCTGCATTAGGAAGCAGCCCAGTAGTAGGTTGAGGCCGTTGAGCACCGCCGCCGCAA
GGAATGGTGCATGCAAGGAGATGGCGCCCAACAGTCCCCCGGCCACGGGGCCTGCCACCATACCCACGCC
GAAACAAGCGCTCATGAGCCCGAAGTGGCGAGCCCGATCTTCCCCATCGGTGATGTCGGCGATATAGGCG
CCAGCAACCGCACCTGTGGCGCCGGTGATGCCGGCCACGATGCGTCCGGCGTAGAGGATCGAGATCTCGA
TCCCGCGAAATTAATACGACTCACTATAGGGGAATTGTGAGCGGATAACAATTCCCCTCTAGGATCCGAA
TTCAAATAATTTTGTTTAACTTTAAGAAGGAGATATACATATGAAATCCGCTGAATATTTGAACACTTTT
AGATTGAGAAATCTCGGCCTACCTGTCATGAACAATTTGCATGACATGTCTAAGGCGACTCGCATATCTG
TTGAAACACTTCGGTTGTTAATCTATACAGCTGATTTTCGCTATAGGATCTACACTGTAGAAAAGAAAGG
CCCAGAGAAGAGAATGAGAACCATTTACCAACCTTCTCGAGAACTTAAAGCCTTACAAGGATGGGTTCTA
CGTAACATTTTAGATAAACTGTCGTCATCTCCTTTTTCTATTGGATTTGAAAAGCACCAATCTATTTTGA
ATAATGCTACCCCGCATATTGGGGCAAACTTTATACTGAATATTGATTTGGAGGATTTTTTCCCAAGTTT
AACTGCTAACAAAGTTTTTGGAGTGTTCCATTCTCTTGGTTATAATCGACTAATATCTTCAGTTTTGACA
AAAATATGTTGTTATAAAAATCTGCTACCACAAGGTGCTCCATCATCACCTAAATTAGCTAATCTAATAT
GTTCTAAACTTGATTATCGTATTCAGGGTTATGCAGGTAGTCGGGGCTTGATATATACGAGATATGCCGA
TGATCTCACCTTATCTGCACAGTCTATGAAAAAGGTTGTTAAAGCACGTGATTTTTTATTTTCTATAATC
CCAAGTGAAGGATTGGTTATTAACTCAAAAAAAACTTGTATTAGTGGGCCTCGTAGTCAGAGGAAAGTTA
CAGGTTTAGTTATTTCACAAGAGAAAGTTGGGATAGGTAGAGAAAAATATAAAGAAATTAGAGCAAAGAT
ACATCATATATTTTGCGGTAAGTCTTCTGAGATAGAACACGTTAGGGGATGGTTGTCATTTATTTTAAGT
GTGGATTCAAAAAGCCATAGGAGATTAATAACTTATATTAGCAAATTAGAAAAAAAATATGGAAAGAACC
CTTTAAATAAAGCGAAGACCTAACATTTAACTATGATAAGATTCCGTATGCGCACCCTTAGCGAGAGGTT
TATCATTAAGGTCAACCTCTGGATGTTGTTTCGGCATCCTGCATTGAATCTGAGTTACTGTCTGTTTTCC
TGAATTCCTTTGGCGGTGGATTCACCTGGGGCTCCGCGCTGGTTCGTTTCTAAGATAAGGATTAAAACAT
GACGCAATTTGCATTTGTGTTCCCTGGGAATTCAGGAAACCCGTTTTTTCTGACGTAAGGGTGCGCATAC
GGAATCTAGCGGCCGCACTCGAGCACCACCACCACCACCACTGAGATCCGGCTGCTAACAAAGCCCGAAA
GGAAGCTGAGTTGGCTGCTGCCACCGCTGAGCAATAACTAGCATAACCCCTTGGGGCCTCTAAACGGGTC
TTGAGGGGTTTTTTGCTGAAAGGAGGAACTATATCCGGAT
Features (pLannotate 1.2.2; 19 found; start..end, strand, type, name):
     12..440     +  rep_origin     f1 ori (sequence partly withheld): f1 bacteriophage origin of replication; arrow indicates direction of (+) strand synthesis
    493..597     +  promoter       AmpR promoter: bla
    598..1458    +  CDS            AmpR: β-lactamase; bla; confers resistance to ampicillin, carbenicillin, and related antibiotics
   1629..2217    +  rep_origin     ori: high-copy-number ColE1/pMB1/pBR322/pUC origin of replication
   2403..2542    -  misc_feature   bom: basis of mobility region from pBR322
   2644..2835    -  CDS            rop: Rop protein, which maintains plasmids at low copy number; rop
   2852..3232    +  CDS            YPB1_ECOLX: Protein predicted: Swiss-Prot protein existence level 4. From Escherichia coli.
   3304..3595    -  CDS            TcR (fragment): tetracycline efflux protein; tet; confers resistance to tetracycline
   3610..3631    -  protein_bind   CAP binding site: CAP binding activates transcription in the presence of cAMP. E. coli catabolite activator protein
   3644..4726    -  CDS            lacI: lac repressor; lacI; The lac repressor binds to the lac operator to inhibit transcription in E. coli. This inhibition can be relieved by adding lactose or isopropyl-β-D-thiogalactopyranoside (IPTG).
   4727..4804    -  promoter       lacI promoter: lacI
   4812..5091    -  CDS            TcR (fragment): tetracycline efflux protein; tet; confers resistance to tetracycline
   5113..5131    +  promoter       T7 promoter: promoter for bacteriophage T7 RNA polymerase
   5132..5156    +  protein_bind   lac operator: The lac repressor binds to the lac operator to inhibit transcription in E. coli. This inhibition can be relieved by adding lactose or isopropyl-β-D-thiogalactopyranoside (IPTG). lac repressor encoded by lacI
   5182..5204    +  RBS            RBS: efficient ribosome binding site from bacteriophage T7 gene 10 (Olins and Rangwala, 1989)
   5212..6171    +  CDS            RT86_ECOLX: Protein predicted: Swiss-Prot protein existence level 4. Participates in the synthesis of a msDNA (a branched RNA linked by a 2',5'-phosphodiester linkage to a single-stranded DNA) of unknown function. The retron transcript serves as primer and template to the reaction, and codes for the RT. From Escherichia coli.
   6455..6472    +  CDS            9xHis (fragment): 9xHis affinity tag
   6482..6531    +  CDS            SET1 (fragment): solubility-enhancement tag derived from T7 phage gene 10B
   6539..6586    +  terminator     T7 terminator: transcription terminator for bacteriophage T7 RNA polymerase
