[The description below was written by a language model from this plasmid's Addgene catalogue record and pLannotate feature annotations shown in this document.]
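Description:
pSLS.540 is a bacterial expression plasmid built on the pET-21(+) backbone and used for retron-based recombineering in E. coli. It is propagated through a ColE1/pMB1-type origin and selected with ampicillin via the β-lactamase gene and its native promoter. The backbone also carries an f1 origin, the bom region, rop, and short fragments of a tetracycline resistance gene that are pBR322-derived remnants rather than functional markers. The catalogue lists it as high copy, although the annotated rop gene is normally associated with copy-number restraint. A lacI gene with its own promoter supplies lac repressor.

The payload sits between a T7 promoter with an adjacent lac operator and a T7 terminator, so expression depends on T7 RNA polymerase in the host and can be induced with IPTG. A T7 gene 10 ribosome binding site drives translation of the Eco1 (Ec86) retron reverse transcriptase, the only insert element annotated in the feature table. According to the catalogue, the insert also encodes a recombineering retron ncRNA. It is not annotated, but presumably occupies the unannotated stretch between the reverse transcriptase coding sequence and the vector's residual His-tag sequence and terminator. The reverse transcriptase uses this ncRNA as both primer and template, producing single-stranded DNA in vivo. In this construct, the reverse-transcribed region carries a donor that introduces the G954A change into the fabH gene. The a1/a2 regions, the complementary sequences flanking the ncRNA, have been extended to 22 bp. The stated purpose of the plasmid is to test how a1/a2 length affects the efficiency of fabH editing. The record does not mention a single-strand annealing protein or other recombineering helper on this plasmid.
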