Addgene plasmid #184959: pSLS.540
Purpose: Test effect of a1/a2 length on editing fabH using retron recombineering
Depositing lab: Seth Shipman. Depositing organization: J. David Gladstone Institutes. Publication: Precise genome editing across kingdoms of life using retron-derived DNA. Lopez SC, Crawford KD, Lear SK, Bhattarai-Kline S, Shipman SL. Nat Chem Biol. 2022 Feb;18(2):199-206. doi: 10.1038/s41589-021-00927-y. Epub 2021 Dec 23. PubMed 34949838.
Backbone
  Vector backbone: pET-21(+)
  Vector type: Bacterial Expression
Growth in bacteria
  Bacterial resistance: Ampicillin, 100 μg/mL
  Growth temperature: 37°C
  Growth strain: DH5alpha
  Copy number: High Copy
Gene/Insert
  Gene/Insert name: Eco1 RT and recombineering ncRNA, fabH G954A, a1/a2 length: 22
  Species: E. coli
  Mutation: fabH donor G954A, a1/a2 length extended to 22 bp
  Promoter: T7/lac
  Cloning method: Unknown
Terms and licenses: Academic/Nonprofit Terms; Industry Terms: Not Available to Industry
How to cite: pSLS.540 was a gift from Seth Shipman (Addgene plasmid # 184959 ; http://n2t.net/addgene:184959 ; RRID:Addgene_184959)
